Addgene plasmid #115014: AT2G23300 X009_pECIA2
Purpose: Bait vector AT2G23300 X009_pECIA2 should be used with prey vector AT2G23300 X009_pECIA14.
Depositing lab: Youssef Belkhadir. Depositing organization: Gregor Mendel Institute of Molecular Plant Biology. Publication: An extracellular network of Arabidopsis leucine-rich repeat receptor kinases. Smakowska-Luzan E, Mott GA, Parys K, Stegmann M, Howton TC, Layeghifard M, Neuhold J, Lehner A, Kong J, Grunwald K, Weinberger N, Satbhai SB, Mayer D, Busch W, Madalinski M, Stolt-Bergner P, Provart NJ, Mukhtar MS, Zipfel C, Desveaux D, Guttman DS, Belkhadir Y. Nature. 2018 Jan 18;553(7688):342-346. doi: 10.1038/nature25184. Epub 2018 Jan 10. PubMed 29320478.
Backbone
  Vector backbone: pECIA2
  Backbone manufacturer: Chris Garcia (Addgene plasmid # 47032)
  Vector type: Insect Expression
Growth in bacteria
  Bacterial resistance: Ampicillin, 100 μg/mL
  Growth temperature: 37°C
  Growth strain: DH5alpha
  Copy number: High Copy
Gene/Insert
  Gene/Insert name: AT2G23300
  Species: A. thaliana (mustard weed)
  Entrez Gene: AT2G23300 (a.k.a. AT2G23300, T20D16.7, T20D16_7)
  Promoter: Metallothionein (Copper-Inducible)
  Tag / fusion protein: Fc, V5 and hexahistidine tags (C terminal on backbone)
  Cloning method: Ligation Independent Cloning
Terms and licenses: Academic/Nonprofit Terms; Industry Terms: Not Available to Industry
Depositor comments: Plasmid for secreted expression in Drosophila cell culture by induction via CuSO4. Insert is an extracellular domain of indicated LRR-RK, C-terminally tagged with Fc, V5 and hexahistidine tags. Insert Protein Sequence: NSDGVLLLSFKYSVLLDPLSLLQSWNYDHDNPCSWRGVLCNNDSRVVTLSLPNSNLVGSIPSDLGFLQNLQSLNLSNNSLNGSLPVEFFAADKLRFLDLSNNLISGEIPVSIGGLHNLQTLNLSDNIFTGKLPANLASLGSLTEVSLKNNYFSGEFPGGGWRSVQYLDISSNLINGSLPPDFSGDNLRYLNVSYNQISGEIPPNVGAGFPQNATVDFSFNNLTGSIPDSPVYLNQKSISFSGNPGLCGGPTRNPCPIPSSPATVSPPTSTPALAAIPKSIGSNRETEPNNNSNPRTGLR
How to cite: AT2G23300 X009_pECIA2 was a gift from Youssef Belkhadir (Addgene plasmid # 115014 ; http://n2t.net/addgene:115014 ; RRID:Addgene_115014)
