[The description below was written by a language model from this plasmid's Addgene catalogue record and pLannotate feature annotations shown in this document.]
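Description:
AT2G23300 X009_pECIA2 is an insect-cell expression plasmid of about 5.2 kb built on the pECIA2 backbone. It produces a secreted, tagged ectodomain of an Arabidopsis thaliana leucine-rich repeat receptor kinase in Drosophila cell culture. In E. coli it is maintained through a high-copy ColE1/pUC-type origin and selected with ampicillin via the β-lactamase gene and its own promoter. The remaining bacterial annotations (lac promoter/operator, CAP site, and fragments of lacI, lacZα, rop and bom) are cloning-vector remnants with no evident role in the expression cassette.

The cassette is driven by the Drosophila metallothionein promoter, which is induced with copper sulfate. Downstream, a Drosophila BiP signal sequence directs the product into the secretory pathway. It is followed by the extracellular domain of AT2G23300, inserted by ligation-independent cloning and annotated as a fragment of the corresponding Arabidopsis protein. The ectodomain is fused at its C terminus to backbone-encoded tags: a human immunoglobulin heavy-chain constant (Fc) region, which the automated annotation matches to IGHG4, then a V5 epitope. The record also states a hexahistidine tag, although the feature table does not annotate it separately. An SV40 polyadenylation signal lies downstream of the fusion, though it is annotated on the opposite strand.

This plasmid is the "bait" member of a matched pair and is meant to be used with the corresponding prey construct in pECIA14. The associated study mapped an extracellular interaction network among Arabidopsis LRR receptor kinases, which fits use of the secreted Fc-fused bait in pairwise ectodomain binding assays. The record does not describe the assay format itself.
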