Features (pLannotate 1.2.2; 18 found; start..end, strand, type, name):
     23..449     +  promoter       MT promoter: Drosophila metallothionein promoter
    467..520     +  sig_peptide    BiP signal sequence: Drosophila BiP signal sequence
    521..1417    +  CDS            Y4372_ARATH (fragment): Experimental evidence at protein level: Swiss-Prot protein existence level 1. From Arabidopsis thaliana (Mouse-ear cress).
   1394..2128    +  CDS            IGHG4 (fragment): IGHG4_HUMAN - Experimental evidence at protein level: Swiss-Prot protein existence level 1. Constant region of immunoglobulin heavy chains. Immunoglobulins, also known as antibodies, are membrane-bound or secreted glycoproteins produced by B lymphocytes. In the recognition phase of humoral immunity, the membrane-bound immunoglobulins serve as receptors which, upon binding of a specific antigen, trigger the clonal expansion and differentiation of B lymphocytes into immunoglobulins- secreting plasma cells. Secreted immunoglobulins mediate the effector phase of humoral immunity, which results in
   2147..2188    +  CDS            V5 tag: epitope tag from simian virus 5
   2288..2422    -  polyA_signal   SV40 poly(A) signal: SV40 polyadenylation signal
   2445..2529    -  CDS            large T antigen (fragment): large T antigen from SV40 (simian virus 40)
   2529..2553    +  misc_feature   MCS (fragment): pUC18/19 multiple cloning site
   2590..2606    -  protein_bind   lac operator: The lac repressor binds to the lac operator to inhibit transcription in E. coli. This inhibition can be relieved by adding lactose or isopropyl-β-D-thiogalactopyranoside (IPTG). lac repressor encoded by lacI
   2614..2644    -  promoter       lac promoter: promoter for the E. coli lac operon
   2659..2680    -  protein_bind   CAP binding site: CAP binding activates transcription in the presence of cAMP. E. coli catabolite activator protein
   2693..2785    -  CDS            lacI (fragment): lac repressor; lacI; The lac repressor binds to the lac operator to inhibit transcription in E. coli. This inhibition can be relieved by adding lactose or isopropyl-β-D-thiogalactopyranoside (IPTG).
   2968..3556    -  rep_origin     ori: high-copy-number ColE1/pMB1/pBR322/pUC origin of replication
   3727..4587    -  CDS            AmpR: β-lactamase; bla; confers resistance to ampicillin, carbenicillin, and related antibiotics
   4588..4692    -  promoter       AmpR promoter: bla
   4787..4822    +  CDS            rop (fragment): Rop protein, which maintains plasmids at low copy number; rop
   4924..5023    +  misc_feature   bom (fragment): basis of mobility region from pBR322
   5029..21      -  CDS            lacZα (fragment) (across the origin): LacZα fragment of β-galactosidase; lacZ fragment
>Addgene plasmid #115014 | AT2G23300 X009_pECIA2 | addgene full sequence | sequence record 296830 | Addgene NGS Result
GTAAAACGACGGCCAGTGAATTAATTCGTTGCAGGACAGGATGTGGTGCCCGATGTGACTAGCTCTTTGC
TGCAGGCCGTCCTATCCTCTGGTTCCGATAAGAGACCCAGAACTCCGGCCCCCCACCGCCCACCGCCACC
CCCATACATATGTGGTACGCAAGTAAGAGTGCCTGCGCATGCCCCATGTGCCCCACCAAGAGCTTTGCAT
CCCATACAAGTCCCCAAAGTGGAGAACCGAACCAATTCTTCGCGGGCAGAACAAAAGCTTCTGCACACGT
CTCCACTCGAATTTGGAGCCGGCCGGCGTGTGCAAAAGAGGTGAATCGAACGAAAGACCCGTGTGTAAAG
CCGCGTTTCCAAAATGTATAAAACCGAGAGCATCTGGCCAATGTGCATCAGTTGTGGTCAGCAGCAAAAT
CAAGTGAATCATCTCAGTGCAACTAAAGGGGGGATCCGATCTCAATATGAAGTTATGCATATTACTGGCC
GTCGTGGCCTTTGTTGGCCTCTCGCTCGGGAACTCTGATGGAGTTCTCTTACTGAGTTTCAAATACTCTG
TTCTTCTTGATCCTCTCTCTTTATTACAATCATGGAACTACGACCACGACAATCCTTGTTCATGGCGAGG
TGTGTTGTGTAATAACGATTCAAGAGTTGTTACTTTATCTCTCCCAAACTCTAACCTCGTTGGTTCGATT
CCTTCCGATCTGGGTTTCCTCCAAAACCTCCAAAGTCTTAATCTTTCCAATAATTCACTCAATGGGTCAT
TACCGGTTGAGTTTTTCGCCGCCGATAAGCTCCGGTTTCTTGATTTATCAAATAACTTGATCTCCGGCGA
GATCCCTGTATCAATCGGAGGTTTACACAACCTCCAGACGTTAAATCTCTCCGATAACATCTTCACCGGG
AAACTACCAGCTAACTTAGCGTCTCTTGGAAGCTTAACGGAGGTTTCTCTGAAGAACAACTACTTCTCCG
GCGAGTTTCCCGGCGGCGGATGGAGATCGGTTCAGTATCTAGACATTTCTTCAAATCTAATCAACGGTTC
ACTCCCACCTGATTTCTCCGGCGACAATCTCCGATACCTGAATGTCTCGTATAACCAAATCTCCGGAGAG
ATTCCTCCGAATGTTGGTGCCGGTTTTCCTCAAAACGCCACCGTTGATTTCTCCTTCAACAATTTAACCG
GTTCAATCCCAGATTCTCCGGTTTACCTTAACCAGAAATCAATTTCGTTTTCCGGAAACCCGGGTTTATG
CGGAGGTCCGACCCGAAACCCGTGTCCCATTCCTTCATCTCCGGCCACCGTCTCGCCACCAACCTCTACA
CCTGCACTCGCAGCTATACCTAAATCAATCGGGTCTAATCGAGAAACCGAACCGAACAACAACTCAAATC
CTCGAACCGGGTTAAGACTGGAGGTGCTGTTCCAGGGACCAGGGAGCGACAAAACTCACACATGCCCACC
GTGCCCAGCACCTGAACTCCTGGGGGGACCGTCAGTCTTCCTCTTCCCCCCAAAACCCAAGGACACCCTC
ATGATCTCCCGGACCCCTGAGGTCACATGCGTGGTGGTGGACGTGAGCCACGAAGACCCTGAGGTCAAGT
TCAACTGGTACGTGGACGGCGTGGAGGTGCATAATGCCAAGACAAAGCCGCGGGAGGAGCAGTACAACAG
CACGTACCGTGTGGTCAGCGTCCTCACCGTCCTGCACCAGGACTGGCTGAATGGCAAGGAGTACAAGTGC
AAGGTCTCCAACAAAGCCCTCCCAGCCCCCATCGAGAAAACCATCTCCAAAGCCAAAGGGCAGCCCCGAG
AACCACAGGTGTACACCCTGCCCCCATCCCGGGAGGAGATGACCAAGAACCAGGTCAGCCTGACCTGCCT
GGTCAAAGGCTTCTATCCCAGCGACATCGCCGTGGAGTGGGAGAGCAATGGGCAGCCGGAGAACAACTAC
AAGACCACGCCTCCCGTGCTGGACTCCGACGGCTCCTTCTTCCTCTACAGCAAGCTCACCGTGGACAAGA
GCAGGTGGCAGCAGGGGAACGTCTTCTCATGCTCCGTGATGCATGAGGGTCTGCACAACCACTACACGCA
GAAGAGCCTCTCCCTGTCTCCGGGTAAATCTAGAGGGCCCTTCGAAGGTAAGCCTATCCCTAACCCTCTC
CTCGGTCTCGATTCTACGCGTACCGGTCATCATCACCATCACCATTGAGTTTAAACCCGCTGATCAGCCT
CGACTGTGCCTTCTAAGGCCTGAGCTCGCTGATCAGCCTCGATCGAGGATCCAGACATGATAAGATACAT
TGATGAGTTTGGACAAACCACAACTAGAATGCAGTGAAAAAAATGCTTTATTTGTGAAATTTGTGATGCT
ATTGCTTTATTTGTAACCATTATAAGCTGCAATAAACAAGTTAACAACAACAATTGCATTCATTTTATGT
TTCAGGTTCAGGGGGAGGTGTGGGAGGTTTTTTAAAGCAAGTAAAACCTCTACAAATGTGGTATGGCTGA
TTATGATCAGTCGACCTGCAGGCATGCAAGCTTGGCGTAATCATGGTCATAGCTGTTTCCTGTGTGAAAT
TGTTATCCGCTCACAATTCCACACAACATACGAGCCGGAAGCATAAAGTGTAAAGCCTGGGGTGCCTAAT
GAGTGAGCTAACTCACATTAATTGCGTTGCGCTCACTGCCCGCTTTCCAGTCGGGAAACCTGTCGTGCCA
GCTGCATTAATGAATCGGCCAACGCGCGGGGAGAGGCGGTTTGCGTATTGGGCGCTCTTCCGCTTCCTCG
CTCACTGACTCGCTGCGCTCGGTCGTTCGGCTGCGGCGAGCGGTATCAGCTCACTCAAAGGCGGTAATAC
GGTTATCCACAGAATCAGGGGATAACGCAGGAAAGAACATGTGAGCAAAAGGCCAGCAAAAGGCCAGGAA
CCGTAAAAAGGCCGCGTTGCTGGCGTTTTTCCATAGGCTCCGCCCCCCTGACGAGCATCACAAAAATCGA
CGCTCAAGTCAGAGGTGGCGAAACCCGACAGGACTATAAAGATACCAGGCGTTTCCCCCTGGAAGCTCCC
TCGTGCGCTCTCCTGTTCCGACCCTGCCGCTTACCGGATACCTGTCCGCCTTTCTCCCTTCGGGAAGCGT
GGCGCTTTCTCATAGCTCACGCTGTAGGTATCTCAGTTCGGTGTAGGTCGTTCGCTCCAAGCTGGGCTGT
GTGCACGAACCCCCCGTTCAGCCCGACCGCTGCGCCTTATCCGGTAACTATCGTCTTGAGTCCAACCCGG
TAAGACACGACTTATCGCCACTGGCAGCAGCCACTGGTAACAGGATTAGCAGAGCGAGGTATGTAGGCGG
TGCTACAGAGTTCTTGAAGTGGTGGCCTAACTACGGCTACACTAGAAGAACAGTATTTGGTATCTGCGCT
CTGCTGAAGCCAGTTACCTTCGGAAAAAGAGTTGGTAGCTCTTGATCCGGCAAACAAACCACCGCTGGTA
GCGGTGGTTTTTTTGTTTGCAAGCAGCAGATTACGCGCAGAAAAAAAGGATCTCAAGAAGATCCTTTGAT
CTTTTCTACGGGGTCTGACGCTCAGTGGAACGAAAACTCACGTTAAGGGATTTTGGTCATGAGATTATCA
AAAAGGATCTTCACCTAGATCCTTTTAAATTAAAAATGAAGTTTTAAATCAATCTAAAGTATATATGAGT
AAACTTGGTCTGACAGTTACCAATGCTTAATCAGTGAGGCACCTATCTCAGCGATCTGTCTATTTCGTTC
ATCCATAGTTGCCTGACTCCCCGTCGTGTAGATAACTACGATACGGGAGGGCTTACCATCTGGCCCCAGT
GCTGCAATGATACCGCGAGACCCACGCTCACCGGCTCCAGATTTATCAGCAATAAACCAGCCAGCCGGAA
GGGCCGAGCGCAGAAGTGGTCCTGCAACTTTATCCGCCTCCATCCAGTCTATTAATTGTTGCCGGGAAGC
TAGAGTAAGTAGTTCGCCAGTTAATAGTTTGCGCAACGTTGTTGCCATTGCTACAGGCATCGTGGTGTCA
CGCTCGTCGTTTGGTATGGCTTCATTCAGCTCCGGTTCCCAACGATCAAGGCGAGTTACATGATCCCCCA
TGTTGTGCAAAAAAGCGGTTAGCTCCTTCGGTCCTCCGATCGTTGTCAGAAGTAAGTTGGCCGCAGTGTT
ATCACTCATGGTTATGGCAGCACTGCATAATTCTCTTACTGTCATGCCATCCGTAAGATGCTTTTCTGTG
ACTGGTGAGTACTCAACCAAGTCATTCTGAGAATAGTGTATGCGGCGACCGAGTTGCTCTTGCCCGGCGT
CAATACGGGATAATACCGCGCCACATAGCAGAACTTTAAAAGTGCTCATCATTGGAAAACGTTCTTCGGG
GCGAAAACTCTCAAGGATCTTACCGCTGTTGAGATCCAGTTCGATGTAACCCACTCGTGCACCCAACTGA
TCTTCAGCATCTTTTACTTTCACCAGCGTTTCTGGGTGAGCAAAAACAGGAAGGCAAAATGCCGCAAAAA
AGGGAATAAGGGCGACACGGAAATGTTGAATACTCATACTCTTCCTTTTTCAATATTATTGAAGCATTTA
TCAGGGTTATTGTCTCATGAGCGGATACATATTTGAATGTATTTAGAAAAATAAACAAATAGGGGTTCCG
CGCACATTTCCCCGAAAAGTGCCACCTGACGTCTAAGAAACCATTATTATCATGACATTAACCTATAAAA
ATAGGCGTATCACGAGGCCCTTTCGTCTCGCGCGTTTCGGTGATGACGGTGAAAACCTCTGACACATGCA
GCTCCCGGAGACGGTCACAGCTTGTCTGTAAGCGGATGCCGGGAGCAGACAAGCCCGTCAGGGCGCGTCA
GCGGGTGTTGGCGGGTGTCGGGGCTGGCTTAACTATGCGGCATCAGAGCAGATTGTACTGAGAGTGCACC
ATATGCGGTGTGAAATACCGCACAGATGCGTAAGGAGAAAATACCGCATCAGGCGCCATTCGCCATTCAG
GCTGCGCAACTGTTGGGAAGGGCGATCGGTGCGGGCCTCTTCGCTATTACGCCAGCTGGCGAAAGGGGGA
TGTGCTGCAAGGCGATTAAGTTGGGTAACGCCAGGGTTTTCCCAGTCACGACGTT
